>Addgene plasmid #55102 | mCherry-Mito-7 | addgene full sequence | sequence record 211958 | Addgene NGS Result
CGTTACATAACTTACGGTAAATGGCCCGCCTGGCTGACCGCCCAACGACCCCCGCCCATTGACGTCAATA
ATGACGTATGTTCCCATAGTAACGCCAATAGGGACTTTCCATTGACGTCAATGGGTGGAGTATTTACGGT
AAACTGCCCACTTGGCAGTACATCAAGTGTATCATATGCCAAGTACGCCCCCTATTGACGTCAATGACGG
TAAATGGCCCGCCTGGCATTATGCCCAGTACATGACCTTATGGGACTTTCCTACTTGGCAGTACATCTAC
GTATTAGTCATCGCTATTACCATGGTGATGCGGTTTTGGCAGTACATCAATGGGCGTGGATAGCGGTTTG
ACTCACGGGGATTTCCAAGTCTCCACCCCATTGACGTCAATGGGAGTTTGTTTTGGCACCAAAATCAACG
GGACTTTCCAAAATGTCGTAACAACTCCGCCCCATTGACGCAAATGGGCGGTAGGCGTGTACGGTGGGAG
GTCTATATAAGCAGAGCTGGTTTAGTGAACCGTCAGATCCGCTAGCATGTCCGTCCTGACGCCGCTGCTG
CTGCGGGGCTTGACAGGCTCGGCCCGGCGGCTCCCAGTGCCGCGCGCCAAGATCCATTCGTTGGGGGATC
CACCGGTCGCCACCATGGTGAGCAAGGGCGAGGAGGATAACATGGCCATCATCAAGGAGTTCATGCGCTT
CAAGGTGCACATGGAGGGCTCCGTGAACGGCCACGAGTTCGAGATCGAGGGCGAGGGCGAGGGCCGCCCC
TACGAGGGCACCCAGACCGCCAAGCTGAAGGTGACCAAGGGTGGCCCCCTGCCCTTCGCCTGGGACATCC
TGTCCCCTCAGTTCATGTACGGCTCCAAGGCCTACGTGAAGCACCCCGCCGACATCCCCGACTACTTGAA
GCTGTCCTTCCCCGAGGGCTTCAAGTGGGAGCGCGTGATGAACTTCGAGGACGGCGGCGTGGTGACCGTG
ACCCAGGACTCCTCCCTGCAGGACGGCGAGTTCATCTACAAGGTGAAGCTGCGCGGCACCAACTTCCCCT
CCGACGGCCCCGTAATGCAGAAGAAGACCATGGGCTGGGAGGCCTCCTCCGAGCGGATGTACCCCGAGGA
CGGCGCCCTGAAGGGCGAGATCAAGCAGAGGCTGAAGCTGAAGGACGGCGGCCACTACGACGCTGAGGTC
AAGACCACCTACAAGGCCAAGAAGCCCGTGCAGCTGCCCGGCGCCTACAACGTCAACATCAAGTTGGACA
TCACCTCCCACAACGAGGACTACACCATCGTGGAACAGTACGAACGCGCCGAGGGCCGCCACTCCACCGG
CGGCATGGACGAGCTGTACAAGTAAAGCGGCCGCGACTCTAGATCATAATCAGCCATACCACATTTGTAG
AGGTTTTACTTGCTTTAAAAAACCTCCCACACCTCCCCCTGAACCTGAAACATAAAATGAATGCAATTGT
TGTTGTTAACTTGTTTATTGCAGCTTATAATGGTTACAAATAAAGCAATAGCATCACAAATTTCACAAAT
AAAGCATTTTTTTCACTGCATTCTAGTTGTGGTTTGTCCAAACTCATCAATGTATCTTAAGGCGTAAATT
GTAAGCGTTAATATTTTGTTAAAATTCGCGTTAAATTTTTGTTAAATCAGCTCATTTTTTAACCAATAGG
CCGAAATCGGCAAAATCCCTTATAAATCAAAAGAATAGACCGAGATAGGGT
[37 nt withheld, positions 1732-1768]
AAAGAACGTGGACTCCAACGTCAAAGG
[49 nt withheld, positions 1796-1844]
T
[91 nt withheld, positions 1846-1936]
G
[124 nt withheld, positions 1938-2061]
CAGGTGGCACTTTTCGGGGAAATGTGCGCGGAACCCCTATTTGTTTATTTTTCTAAATACATTCAAATAT
GTATCCGCTCATGAGACAATAACCCTGATAAATGCTTCAATAATATTGAAAAAGGAAGAGTCCTGAGGCG
GAAAGAACCAGCTGTGGAATGTGTGTCAGTTAGGGTGTGGAAAGTCCCCAGGCTCCCCAGCAGGCAGAAG
TATGCAAAGCATGCATCTCAATTAGTCAGCAACCAGGTGTGGAAAGTCCCCAGGCTCCCCAGCAGGCAGA
AGTATGCAAAGCATGCATCTCAATTAGTCAGCAACCATAGTCCCGCCCCTAACTCCGCCCATCCCGCCCC
TAACTCCGCCCAGTTCCGCCCATTCTCCGCCCCATGGCTGACTAATTTTTTTTATTTATGCAGAGGCCGA
GGCCGCCTCGGCCTCTGAGCTATTCCAGAAGTAGTGAGGAGGCTTTTTTGGAGGCCTAGGCTTTTGCAAA
GATCGATCAAGAGACAGGATGAGGATCGTTTCGCATGATTGAACAAGATGGATTGCACGCAGGTTCTCCG
GCCGCTTGGGTGGAGAGGCTATTCGGCTATGACTGGGCACAACAGACAATCGGCTGCTCTGATGCCGCCG
TGTTCCGGCTGTCAGCGCAGGGGCGCCCGGTTCTTTTTGTCAAGACCGACCTGTCCGGTGCCCTGAATGA
ACTGCAAGACGAGGCAGCGCGGCTATCGTGGCTGGCCACGACGGGCGTTCCTTGCGCAGCTGTGCTCGAC
GTTGTCACTGAAGCGGGAAGGGACTGGCTGCTATTGGGCGAAGTGCCGGGGCAGGATCTCCTGTCATCTC
ACCTTGCTCCTGCCGAGAAAGTATCCATCATGGCTGATGCAATGCGGCGGCTGCATACGCTTGATCCGGC
TACCTGCCCATTCGACCACCAAGCGAAACATCGCATCGAGCGAGCACGTACTCGGATGGAAGCCGGTCTT
GTCGATCAGGATGATCTGGACGAAGAGCATCAGGGGCTCGCGCCAGCCGAACTGTTCGCCAGGCTCAAGG
CGAGCATGCCCGACGGCGAGGATCTCGTCGTGACCCATGGCGATGCCTGCTTGCCGAATATCATGGTGGA
AAATGGCCGCTTTTCTGGATTCATCGACTGTGGCCGGCTGGGTGTGGCGGACCGCTATCAGGACATAGCG
TTGGCTACCCGTGATATTGCTGAAGAGCTTGGCGGCGAATGGGCTGACCGCTTCCTCGTGCTTTACGGTA
TCGCCGCTCCCGATTCGCAGCGCATCGCCTTCTATCGCCTTCTTGACGAGTTCTTCTGAGCGGGACTCTG
GGGTTCGAAATGACCGACCAAGCGACGCCCAACCTGCCATCACGAGATTTCGATTCCACCGCCGCCTTCT
ATGAAAGGTTGGGCTTCGGAATCGTTTTCCGGGACGCCGGCTGGATGATCCTCCAGCGCGGGGATCTCAT
GCTGGAGTTCTTCGCCCACCCTAGGGGGAGGCTAACTGAAACACGGAAGGAGACAATACCGGAAGGAACC
CGCGCTATGACGGCAATAAAAAGACAGAATAAAACGCACGGTGTTGGGTCGTTTGTTCATAAACGCGGGG
TTCGGTCCCAGGGCTGGCACTCTGTCGATACCCCACCGAGACCCCATTGGGGCCAATACGCCCGCGTTTC
TTCCTTTTCCCCACCCCACCCCCCAAGTTCGGGTGAAGGCCCAGGGCTCGCAGCCAACGTCGGGGCGGCA
GGCCCTGCCATAGCCTCAGGTTACTCATATATACTTTAGATTGATTTAAAACTTCATTTTTAATTTAAAA
GGATCTAGGTGAAGATCCTTTTTGATAATCTCATGACCAAAATCCCTTAACGTGAGTTTTCGTTCCACTG
AGCGTCAGACCCCGTAGAAAAGATCAAAGGATCTTCTTGAGATCCTTTTTTTCTGCGCGTAATCTGCTGC
TTGCAAACAAAAAAACCACCGCTACCAGCGGTGGTTTGTTTGCCGGATCAAGAGCTACCAACTCTTTTTC
CGAAGGTAACTGGCTTCAGCAGAGCGCAGATACCAAATACTGTTCTTCTAGTGTAGCCGTAGTTAGGCCA
CCACTTCAAGAACTCTGTAGCACCGCCTACATACCTCGCTCTGCTAATCCTGTTACCAGTGGCTGCTGCC
AGTGGCGATAAGTCGTGTCTTACCGGGTTGGACTCAAGACGATAGTTACCGGATAAGGCGCAGCGGTCGG
GCTGAACGGGGGGTTCGTGCACACAGCCCAGCTTGGAGCGAACGACCTACACCGAACTGAGATACCTACA
GCGTGAGCTATGAGAAAGCGCCACGCTTCCCGAAGGGAGAAAGGCGGACAGGTATCCGGTAAGCGGCAGG
GTCGGAACAGGAGAGCGCACGAGGGAGCTTCCAGGGGGAAACGCCTGGTATCTTTATAGTCCTGTCGGGT
TTCGCCACCTCTGACTTGAGCGTCGATTTTTGTGATGCTCGTCAGGGGGGCGGAGCCTATGGAAAAACGC
CAGCAACGCGGCCTTTTTACGGTTCCTGGCCTTTTGCTGGCCTTTTGCTCACATGTTCTTTCCTGCGTTA
TCCCCTGATTCTGTGGATAACCGTATTACCGCCATGCATTAGTTATTAATAGTAATCAATTACGGGGTCA
TTAGTTCATAGCCCATATATGGAGTTCCG
Features (pLannotate 1.2.2; 15 found; start..end, strand, type, name):
      1..304     +  enhancer       CMV enhancer: human cytomegalovirus immediate early enhancer
    305..508     +  promoter       CMV promoter: human cytomegalovirus (CMV) immediate early promoter
    537..611     +  CDS            COX8 presequence: mitochondrial presequence of human cytochrome c oxidase subunit VIII (Rizutto et al., 1989)
    645..1352    +  CDS            mCherry: mCherry is a basic (constitutively fluorescent) red fluorescent protein published in 2004, derived from Discosoma sp.. It is reported to be a very rapidly-maturing monomer with low acid sensitivity.
   1372..1455    +  CDS            large T antigen (fragment): large T antigen from SV40 (simian virus 40)
   1478..1599    +  polyA_signal   SV40 poly(A) signal: SV40 polyadenylation signal
   1633..2061    -  rep_origin     f1 ori (sequence partly withheld): f1 bacteriophage origin of replication; arrow indicates direction of (+) strand synthesis
   2088..2192    +  promoter       AmpR promoter: bla
   2194..2551    +  promoter       SV40 promoter: SV40 enhancer and early promoter
   2586..3380    +  CDS            NeoR/KanR: aminoglycoside phosphotransferase from Tn5; aph(3')-II (or nptII); confers resistance to neomycin, kanamycin, and G418 (Geneticin®)
   3401..3553    +  CDS            ble (fragment): BLE_KLEPN - Experimental evidence at protein level: Swiss-Prot protein existence level 1. Binding protein with a strong affinity to the bleomycin family of antibiotics. Binds to CL990; an antimitotic-antibiotic compound. From Klebsiella pneumoniae.
   3612..3659    +  polyA_signal   HSV TK poly(A) signal: herpes simplex virus thymidine kinase polyadenylation signal (Cole and Stacy, 1985)
   3750..3766    -  polyA_signal   bGH poly(A) signal (fragment): bovine growth hormone polyadenylation signal
   3988..4576    +  rep_origin     ori: high-copy-number ColE1/pMB1/pBR322/pUC origin of replication
   4691..4750    +  enhancer       CMV enhancer (fragment): human cytomegalovirus immediate early enhancer
