[The description below was written by a language model from this plasmid's Addgene catalogue record and pLannotate feature annotations shown in this document.]
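Description:
mCherry-Mito-7 is a mammalian expression plasmid of about 4.75 kb that produces a mitochondrially targeted red fluorescent protein. It is built on an mCherry N1-style backbone in which the insert sits upstream of the fluorescent protein. It replicates at high copy in E. coli from a ColE1/pUC-type origin and also carries an f1 phage origin. A single NeoR/KanR (Tn5 aminoglycoside phosphotransferase) gene provides both selections. A bacterial bla-type promoter placed just ahead of the SV40 enhancer/early promoter drives kanamycin resistance in bacteria, while the SV40 promoter, paired with an HSV TK polyadenylation signal, drives G418 resistance in mammalian cells.

The expression cassette uses the human cytomegalovirus immediate early enhancer and promoter to transcribe a fusion of the mitochondrial presequence of human cytochrome c oxidase subunit VIII (COX8A) to the N terminus of mCherry, terminated by an SV40 poly(A) signal. The presequence is only a short leader rather than the full COX8A protein. It directs import of the attached mCherry into mitochondria, so that transfected cells show red labelling of the organelle. mCherry is a rapidly maturing monomeric Discosoma-derived protein with recorded excitation and emission maxima of 587 and 610 nm.

Small annotated fragments in the feature table (SV40 large T antigen, ble, bGH poly(A)) appear to be partial sequence matches in the backbone rather than functional elements, and the terminal CMV enhancer fragment simply continues across the circular junction. The construct is used as a mitochondrial localization marker for fluorescence imaging in mammalian cells, by transient transfection or with G418 selection for stable lines.
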