Addgene plasmid #55102: mCherry-Mito-7
Purpose: Localization: Mitochondria, Excitation: 587, Emission: 610
Depositing lab: Michael Davidson. Depositing organization: Florida State University, Tallahassee. Publication: The fluorescent protein color palette. Olenych SG, Claxton NS, Ottenberg GK, Davidson MW. Curr Protoc Cell Biol. 2007 Sep;Chapter 21:Unit 21.5. doi: 10.1002/0471143030.cb2105s36. PubMed 18228502.
Backbone
  Vector backbone: mCherry
  Backbone size w/o insert (bp): 4750
  Vector type: Mammalian Expression
  Selectable markers: Neomycin (select with G418)
Growth in bacteria
  Bacterial resistance: Kanamycin, 50 μg/mL
  Growth temperature: 37°C
  Growth strain: DH5alpha
  Copy number: High Copy
Gene/Insert
  Gene/Insert name: Mito (alt name: NM_004074.2)
  Species: H. sapiens (human)
  Entrez Gene: COX8A (a.k.a. COX, COX8, COX8-2, COX8L, MC4DN15, VIII, VIII-L)
  Promoter: CMV
  Tag / fusion protein: mCherry (C terminal on backbone)
  Cloning method: Unknown
  Sequencing primers: 5′ CMV-F; 3′ SV40pA-R
Terms and licenses: Academic/Nonprofit Terms; Industry Terms: Not Available to Industry
Depositor comments: . Excitation = 587; Emission = 610
How to cite: mCherry-Mito-7 was a gift from Michael Davidson (Addgene plasmid # 55102 ; http://n2t.net/addgene:55102 ; RRID:Addgene_55102)
