>Addgene plasmid #55102 | mCherry-Mito-7 | depositor partial sequence | sequence record 85469 | insert sequence
GACGTCAGATCCGCTAGCATGTCCGTCCTGACGCCGCTGCTGCTGCGGGGCTTGACAGGCTCGGCCCGGC
GGCTCCCAGTGCCGCGCGCCAAGATCCATTCGTTGGGGGATCCACCGGTCGCCACCATGGTGAGCAAGGG
CGAGGAGGATAACATGGCCATCATCAAGGAGTTCATGCGCTTCAAGGTGCACATGGAGGGCTCCGTGAAC
GGCCACGAGTTCGAGATCGAGGGCGAGGGCGAGGGCCGCCCCTACGAGGGCACCCAGACCGCCAAGCTGA
AGGTGACCAAGGGTGGCCCCCTGCCCTTCGCCTGGGACATCCTGTCCCCTCAGTTCATGTACGGCTCCAA
GGCCTACGTGAAGCACCCCGCCGACATCCCCGACTACTTGAAGCTGTCCTTCCCCGAGGGCTTCAAGTGG
GAGCGCGTGATGAACTTCGAGGACGGCGGCGTGGTGACCGTGACCCAGGACTCCTCCCTGCAGGACGGCG
AGTTCATCTACAAGGTGAAGCTGCGCGGCACCAACTTCCCCTCCGACGGCCCCGTAATGCAGAAGAAGAC
CATGGGCTGGGAGGCCTCCTCCGAGCGGATGTACCCCGAGGACGGCGCCCTGAAGGGCGAGATCAAGCAG
AGGCTGAAGCTGAAGGACGGCGGCCACTACGACGCTGAGGTCAAGACCACCTACAAGGCCAAGAAGCCCG
TGCAGCTGCCCGGCGCCTACAACGTCAACATCAAGTTGGACATCACCTCCCACAACGAGGACTACACCAT
CGTGGAACAGTACGAACGCGCCGAGGGCCGCCACTCCACCGGCGGCATGGACGAGCTGTACAAGTAAAGC
GGCCGCGACTCTAGATCATAATCAGCATACCACATTTGTAGAGGTTTTACTTGCTTTAAAAACCTCCCAC
ACCTCCCCTGAACCTGAACATAAATGATGCAATTGTTGTGTACTTGTTATNCAGCTTA
