>Addgene plasmid #55102 | mCherry-Mito-7 | addgene partial sequence | sequence record 98578 | CMV-F 5'-CGCAAATGGGCGGTAGGCGTG-3'
AGTGAACCGTCAGATCCGCTAGCATGTCCGTCCTGACGCCGCTGCTGCTGCGGGGCTTGACAGGCTCGGC
CCGGCGGCTCCCAGTGCCGCGCGCCAAGATCCATTCGTTGGGGGATCCACCGGTCGCCACCATGGTGAGC
AAGGGCGAGGAGGATAACATGGCCATCATCAAGGAGTTCATGCGCTTCAAGGTGCACATGGAGGGCTCCG
TGAACGGCCACGAGTTCGAGATCGAGGGCGAGGGCGAGGGCCGCCCCTACGAGGGCACCCAGACCGCCAA
GCTGAAGGTGACCAAGGGTGGCCCCCTGCCCTTCGCCTGGGACATCCTGTCCCCTCAGTTCATGTACGGC
TCCAAGGCCTACGTGAAGCACCCCGCCGACATCCCCGACTACTTGAAGCTGTCCTTCCCCGAGGGCTTCA
AGTGGGAGCGCGTGATGAACTTCGAGGACGGCGGCGTGGTGACCGTGACCCAGGACTCCTCCCTGCAGGA
CGGCGAGTTCATCTACAAGGTGAAGCTGCGCGGCACCAACTTCCCCTCCGACGGCCCCGTAATGCAGAAG
AAGACCATGGGCTGGGAGGCCTCCTCCGAGCGGATGTACCCCGAGGACGGCGCCCTGAAGGGCGAGATCA
AGCAGAGGCTGAAGCTGAAGGACGGCGGCCACTACGACGCTGAGGTCAAGACCACCTACAAGGCCAAGAA
GCCCGTGCAGCTGCCCGGCGCCTACAACGTCAACATCAAGTTGGACATCACCTCCCACAACGAGGACTAC
ACCATCGTGGAACAGTACGAACGCGCCGAGGGCCGCCACTCCACCGGCGGCATGGACGAGCTGTACAAGT
AAAGCGGCCGCGACTCTAGATCATAATCAG
